>Addgene plasmid #50728 | pGFP Cortactin | addgene full sequence | sequence record 339652 | Addgene NGS Result
GACATTGATTATTGACTAGTTATTAATAGTAATCAATTACGGGGTCATTAGTTCATAGCCCATATATGGA
GTTCCGCGTTACATAACTTACGGTAAATGGCCCGCCTGGCTGACCGCCCAACGACCCCCGCCCATTGACG
TCAATAATGACGTATGTTCCCATAGTAACGCCAATAGGGACTTTCCATTGACGTCAATGGGTGGAGTATT
TACGGTAAACTGCCCACTTGGCAGTACATCAAGTGTATCATATGCCAAGTACGCCCCCTATTGACGTCAA
TGACGGTAAATGGCCCGCCTGGCATTATGCCCAGTACATGACCTTATGGGACTTTCCTACTTGGCAGTAC
ATCTACGTATTAGTCATCGCTATTACCATGGTGATGCGGTTTTGGCAGTACATCAATGGGCGTGGATAGC
GGTTTGACTCACGGGGATTTCCAAGTCTCCACCCCATTGACGTCAATGGGAGTTTGTTTTGGCACCAAAA
TCAACGGGACTTTCCAAAATGTCGTAACAACTCCGCCCCATTGACGCAAATGGGCGGTAGGCGTGTACGG
TGGGAGGTCTATATAAGCAGAGCTCGTTTAGTGAACCGTCAGATCGCCTGGAGACGCCATCCACGCTGTT
TTGACCTCCATAGAAGACACCGGGACCGATCCAGCCTCCGCGGCCGGGAACGGTGCATTGGAACGCGGAT
TCCCCGTGCCAAGAGTGACGTAAGTACCGCCTATAGAGTCTATAGGCCCACCCCCTTGGCTTCGTTAGAA
CGCGGCTACAATTAATACATAACCTTATGTATCATACACATACGATTTAGGTGACACTATAGAATAACAT
CCACTTTGCCTTTCTCTCCACAGGTGTCCACTCCCAGGTCCAACTGCACCTCGGTTCTATCGATTCAGCC
GCCACCATGGTGAGCAAGGGCGAGGAGCTGTTCACCGGGGTGGTGCCCATCCTGGTCGAGCTGGACGGCG
ACGTAAACGGCCACAAGTTCAGCGTGTCCGGCGAGGGCGAGGGCGATGCCACCTACGGCAAGCTGACCCT
GAAGTTCATCTGCACCACCGGCAAGCTGCCCGTGCCCTGGCCCACCCTCGTGACCACCTTCGCCTACGGC
CTGCAGTGCTTCGCCCGCTACCCCGACCACATGAAGCAGCACGACTTCTTCAAGTCCGCCATGCCCGAAG
GCTACGTCCAGGAGCGCACCATCTTCTTCAAGGACGACGGCAACTACAAGACCCGCGCCGAGGTGAAGTT
CGAGGGCGACACCCTGGTGAACCGCATCGAGCTGAAGGGCATCGACTTCAAGGAGGACGGCAACATCCTG
GGGCACAAGCTGGAGTACAACTACAACAGCCACAACGTCTATATCATGGCCGACAAGCAGAAGAACGGCA
TCAAGGTGAACTTCAAGATCCGCCACAACATCGAGGACGGCAGCGTGCAGCTCGCCGACCACTACCAGCA
GAACACCCCCATCGGCGACGGCCCCGTGCTGCTGCCCGACAACCACTACCTGAGCACCCAGTCCGCCCTG
AGCAAAGACCCCAACGAGAAGCGCGATCACATGGTCCTGCTGGAGTTCGTGACCGCCGCCGGGATCACTC
TCGGCATGGACGAGCTGTACAAGGGAGGCGGATCCATGTGGAAAGCTTCAGCAGGCCACGCTGTGTCCAT
CGCCCAGGATGACGCGGGGGCCGATGACTGGGAGACCGACCCTGATTTTGTGAATGATGTGAGTGAGAAG
GAGCAAAGATGGGGTGCCAAGACGGTGCAGGGCTCCGGGCACCAGGAGCATATCAACATACACAAGCTGA
GGGAGAATGTCTTTCAAGAGCATCAGACCCTTAAGGAGAAGGAACTTGAAACAGGACCAAAAGCTTCCCA
TGGCTATGGAGGGAAATTTGGTGTGGAACAAGACCGAATGGATAAGTCAGCTGTCGGCCACGAATATCAG
TCGAAACTTTCCAAGCACTGCTCGCAGGTGGACTCGGTCCGTGGCTTCGGAGGCAAGTTTGGTGTCCAGA
TGGACAGAGTTGATCAGTCTGCTGTAGGCTTTGAATACCAGGGGAAGACTGAGAAGCATGCCTCCCAGAA
AGACTACTCCAGTGGTTTTGGCGGCAAGTATGGCGTGCAGGCCGACCGAGTAGACAAGAGCGCGGTGGGC
TTCGACTACCAGGGCAAGACGGAGAAGCACGAGTCACAGAGAGATTACTCCAAAGGTTTCGGCGGCAAAT
ACGGTATCGACAAGGACAAAGTGGATAAGAGCGCCGTTGGCTTTGAGTATCAAGGCAAAACGGAGAAGCA
CGAGTCCCAGAAAGACTATGTGAAAGGGTTTGGAGGAAAATTTGGTGTGCAGACAGACAGACAAGACAAA
TGTGCCCTTGGCTGGGATCACCAGGAGAAATTGCAGCTGCATGAATCCCAAAAAGATTATAAGACTGGTT
TTGGAGGCAAATTCGGTGTTCAGTCGGAGAGGCAGGACTCCGCTGCTGTGGGGTTTGATTACAAGGAGAA
GCTGGCCAAGCACGAGTCCCAGCAAGACTACTCCAAAGGATTCGGCGGGAAGTATGGGGTGCAGAAGGAT
CGGATGGATAAGAATGCGTCAACCTTTGAGGATGTCACCCAGGTGTCCTCTGCCTACCAGAAGACAGTAC
CTGTCGAAGCTGTGACCAGCAAAACAAGTAACATCAGAGCTAACTTTGAAAACCTCGCTAAGGAGAAAGA
GCAGGAGGACAGGCGGAAGGCGGAGGCGGAGAGAGCCCAGCGGATGGCCAAGGAGCGGCAGGAGCAGGAA
GAGGCCAGGAGGAAGCTGGAGGAGCAAGCCAGAGCCAAAACGCAAACGCCCCCTGTGTCGCCCGCACCTC
AGCCAACCGAGGAGAGGCTGCCCTCGAGCCCCGTCTATGAGGATGCGGCTTCCTTCAAGGCAGAGCTGAG
CTACAGAGGCCCTGTGAGTGGGACGGAGCCGGAGCCCGTGTACAGCATGGAGGCCGCTGACTACCGAGAG
GCCAGCAGCCAGCAGGGCCTGGCCTATGCCACAGAGGCTGTCTATGAAAGCGCAGAGGCCCCGGGCCACT
ATCCCGCAGAGGACAGCACCTATGATGAGTACGAGAACGATCTGGGGATCACAGCCGTCGCCCTGTACGA
CTACCAGGCTGCGGGCGATGATGAGATCTCATTTGACCCTGATGACATCATCACCAACATCGAGATGATT
GACGACGGCTGGTGGCGCGGGGTGTGCAAGGGCCGGTACGGGCTCTTCCCAGCCAACTATGTGGAGCTGC
GGCAGTAGTCTAGAGTCGACCTGCAGAAGCTAGCTTGGCCGCCATGGCCCAACTTGTTTATTGCAGCTTA
TAATGGTTACAAATAAAGCAATAGCATCACAAATTTCACAAATAAAGCATTTTTTTCACTGCATTCTAGT
TGTGGTTTGTCCAAACTCATCAATGTATCTTATCATGTCTGGATCGGGAATTAATTCGGCGCAGCACCAT
GGCCTGAAATAACCTCTGAAAGAGGAACTTGGTTAGGTACCTTCTGAGGCGGAAAGAACCAGCTGTGGAA
TGTGTGTCAGTTAGGGTGTGGAAAGTCCCCAGGCTCCCCAGCAGGCAGAAGTATGCAAAGCATGCATCTC
AATTAGTCAGCAACCAGGTGTGGAAAGTCCCCAGGCTCCCCAGCAGGCAGAAGTATGCAAAGCATGCATC
TCAATTAGTCAGCAACCATAGTCCCGCCCCTAACTCCGCCCATCCCGCCCCTAACTCCGCCCAGTTCCGC
CCATTCTCCGCCCCATGGCTGACTAATTTTTTTTATTTATGCAGAGGCCGAGGCCGCCTCGGCCTCTGAG
CTATTCCAGAAGTAGTGAGGAGGCTTTTTTGGAGGCCTAGGCTTTTGCAAAAAGCTGTTAACAGCTTGGC
ACTGGCCGTCGTTTTACAACGTCGTGACTGGGAAAACCCTGGCGTTACCCAACTTAATCGCCTTGCAGCA
CATCCCCCTTTCGCCAGCTGGCGTAATAGCGAAGAGGCCCGCACCGATCGCCCTTCCCAACAGTTGCGCA
GCCTGAATGGCGAATGGCGCCTGATGCGGTATTTTCTCCTTACGCATCTGTGCGGTATTTCACACCGCAT
A
[142 nt withheld, positions 4132-4273]
C
[141 nt withheld, positions 4275-4415]
CCTTTGACGTTGGAGTCCACGTTCTTT
[37 nt withheld, positions 4443-4479]
ACCCTATCTCGGGCTATTCTTTTGATTTATAAGGGATTTTGCCGATTTCGGCCTATTGGTTAAAAAATGA
GCTGATTTAACAAAAATTTAACGCGAATTTTAACAAAATATTAACGTTTACAATTTTATGGTGCACTCTC
AGTACAATCTGCTCTGATGCCGCATAGTTAAGCCAGCCCCGACACCCGCCAACACCCGCTGACGCGCCCT
GACGGGCTTGTCTGCTCCCGGCATCCGCTTACAGACAAGCTGTGACCGTCTCCGGGAGCTGCATGTGTCA
GAGGTTTTCACCGTCATCACCGAAACGCGCGAGACGAAAGGGCCTCGTGATACGCCTATTTTTATAGGTT
AATGTCATGATAATAATGGTTTCTTAGACGTCAGGTGGCACTTTTCGGGGAAATGTGCGCGGAACCCCTA
TTTGTTTATTTTTCTAAATACATTCAAATATGTATCCGCTCATGAGACAATAACCCTGATAAATGCTTCA
ATAATATTGAAAAAGGAAGAGTATGAGTATTCAACATTTCCGTGTCGCCCTTATTCCCTTTTTTGCGGCA
TTTTGCCTTCCTGTTTTTGCTCACCCAGAAACGCTGGTGAAAGTAAAAGATGCTGAAGATCAGTTGGGTG
CACGAGTGGGTTACATCGAACTGGATCTCAACAGCGGTAAGATCCTTGAGAGTTTTCGCCCCGAAGAACG
TTTTCCAATGATGAGCACTTTTAAAGTTCTGCTATGTGGCGCGGTATTATCCCGTATTGACGCCGGGCAA
GAGCAACTCGGTCGCCGCATACACTATTCTCAGAATGACTTGGTTGAGTACTCACCAGTCACAGAAAAGC
ATCTTACGGATGGCATGACAGTAAGAGAATTATGCAGTGCTGCCATAACCATGAGTGATAACACTGCGGC
CAACTTACTTCTGACAACGATCGGAGGACCGAAGGAGCTAACCGCTTTTTTGCACAACATGGGGGATCAT
GTAACTCGCCTTGATCGTTGGGAACCGGAGCTGAATGAAGCCATACCAAACGACGAGCGTGACACCACGA
TGCCTGTAGCAATGGCAACAACGTTGCGCAAACTATTAACTGGCGAACTACTTACTCTAGCTTCCCGGCA
ACAATTAATAGACTGGATGGAGGCGGATAAAGTTGCAGGACCACTTCTGCGCTCGGCCCTTCCGGCTGGC
TGGTTTATTGCTGATAAATCTGGAGCCGGTGAGCGTGGGTCTCGCGGTATCATTGCAGCACTGGGGCCAG
ATGGTAAGCCCTCCCGTATCGTAGTTATCTACACGACGGGGAGTCAGGCAACTATGGATGAACGAAATAG
ACAGATCGCTGAGATAGGTGCCTCACTGATTAAGCATTGGTAACTGTCAGACCAAGTTTACTCATATATA
CTTTAGATTGATTTAAAACTTCATTTTTAATTTAAAAGGATCTAGGTGAAGATCCTTTTTGATAATCTCA
TGACCAAAATCCCTTAACGTGAGTTTTCGTTCCACTGAGCGTCAGACCCCGTAGAAAAGATCAAAGGATC
TTCTTGAGATCCTTTTTTTCTGCGCGTAATCTGCTGCTTGCAAACAAAAAAACCACCGCTACCAGCGGTG
GTTTGTTTGCCGGATCAAGAGCTACCAACTCTTTTTCCGAAGGTAACTGGCTTCAGCAGAGCGCAGATAC
CAAATACTGTTCTTCTAGTGTAGCCGTAGTTAGGCCACCACTTCAAGAACTCTGTAGCACCGCCTACATA
CCTCGCTCTGCTAATCCTGTTACCAGTGGCTGCTGCCAGTGGCGATAAGTCGTGTCTTACCGGGTTGGAC
TCAAGACGATAGTTACCGGATAAGGCGCAGCGGTCGGGCTGAACGGGGGGTTCGTGCACACAGCCCAGCT
TGGAGCGAACGACCTACACCGAACTGAGATACCTACAGCGTGAGCTATGAGAAAGCGCCACGCTTCCCGA
AGGGAGAAAGGCGGACAGGTATCCGGTAAGCGGCAGGGTCGGAACAGGAGAGCGCACGAGGGAGCTTCCA
GGGGGAAACGCCTGGTATCTTTATAGTCCTGTCGGGTTTCGCCACCTCTGACTTGAGCGTCGATTTTTGT
GATGCTCGTCAGGGGGGCGGAGCCTATGGAAAAACGCCAGCAACGCGGCCTTTTTACGGTTCCTGGCCTT
TTGCTGGCCTTTTGCTCACATGTTCTTTCCTGCGTTATCCCCTGATTCTGTGGATAACCGTATTACCGCC
TTTGAGTGAGCTGATACCGCTCGCCGCAGCCGAACGACCGAGCGCAGCGAGTCAGTGAGCGAGGAAGCGG
AAGAGCGCCCAATACGCAAACCGCCTCTCCCCGCGCGTTGGCCGATTCATTAATGCAGCTGGCACGACAG
GTTTCCCGACTGGAAAGCGGGCAGTGAGCGCAACGCAATTAATGTGAGTTAGCTCACTCATTAGGCACCC
CAGGCTTTACACTTTATGCTTCCGGCTCGTATGTTGTGTGGAATTGTGAGCGGATAACAATTTCACACAG
GAAACAGCTATGACATGATTACGAATTAATTCGAGCTCGCCC
Features (pLannotate 1.2.2; 22 found; start..end, strand, type, name):
      1..380     +  enhancer       CMV enhancer: human cytomegalovirus immediate early enhancer
    381..584     +  promoter       CMV promoter: human cytomegalovirus (CMV) immediate early promoter
    720..763     +  intron         CMV intron (fragment): modified intron A from human cytomegalovirus
    815..833     +  promoter       SP6 promoter: promoter for bacteriophage SP6 RNA polymerase
    837..874     +  CDS            IgH signal sequence (fragment): signal sequence from the mouse immunoglobulin heavy chain variable region
    917..1633    +  CDS            Citrine: enhanced variant of YFP (Heikal et al., 2001) mammalian codon-optimized
   1646..3295    +  CDS            CTTN: SRC8_HUMAN - Also known as EMS1. Experimental evidence at protein level: Swiss-Prot protein existence level 1. Contributes to the organization of the actin cytoskeleton and cell shape (PubMed:21296879). Plays a role in the formation of lamellipodia and in cell migration. Plays a role in the regulation of neuron morphology, axon growth and formation of neuronal growth cones (By similarity). Through its interaction with CTTNBP2, involved in the regulation of neuronal spine density (By similarity). Plays a role in the invasiveness of cancer cells, and the formation of metastases (PubMed:16636290)
   3299..3316    +  misc_feature   MCS (fragment): pUC18/19 multiple cloning site
   3341..3475    +  polyA_signal   SV40 poly(A) signal: SV40 polyadenylation signal
   3544..3901    +  promoter       SV40 promoter: SV40 enhancer and early promoter
   3920..4074    +  CDS            lacZα (fragment): LacZα fragment of β-galactosidase; lacZ fragment
   4080..4131    -  misc_feature   bom (fragment): basis of mobility region from pBR322
   4150..4530    +  rep_origin     M13 ori (sequence partly withheld): M13 bacteriophage origin of replication; arrow indicates direction of (+) strand synthesis
   4606..4655    -  misc_feature   bom (fragment): basis of mobility region from pBR322
   4757..4792    -  CDS            rop (fragment): Rop protein, which maintains plasmids at low copy number; rop
   4887..4991    +  promoter       AmpR promoter: bla
   4992..5852    +  CDS            AmpR: β-lactamase; bla; confers resistance to ampicillin, carbenicillin, and related antibiotics
   6023..6611    +  rep_origin     ori: high-copy-number ColE1/pMB1/pBR322/pUC origin of replication
   6794..6886    +  CDS            lacI (fragment): lac repressor; lacI; The lac repressor binds to the lac operator to inhibit transcription in E. coli. This inhibition can be relieved by adding lactose or isopropyl-β-D-thiogalactopyranoside (IPTG).
   6899..6920    +  protein_bind   CAP binding site: CAP binding activates transcription in the presence of cAMP. E. coli catabolite activator protein
   6935..6965    +  promoter       lac promoter: promoter for the E. coli lac operon
   6973..6989    +  protein_bind   lac operator: The lac repressor binds to the lac operator to inhibit transcription in E. coli. This inhibition can be relieved by adding lactose or isopropyl-β-D-thiogalactopyranoside (IPTG). lac repressor encoded by lacI
