[The description below was written by a language model from this plasmid's Addgene catalogue record and pLannotate feature annotations shown in this document.]
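Description:
pGFP Cortactin is a 7,041 bp mammalian expression plasmid built on the pGZ21dxZ backbone that produces human cortactin (CTTN, also known as EMS1) fused at its N-terminus to a green fluorescent protein. Transcription is driven by the human cytomegalovirus immediate early enhancer and promoter, followed by a short fragment of CMV intron A and an SP6 phage promoter. The fluorescent protein reading frame lies directly upstream of the cortactin coding sequence, and an SV40 polyadenylation signal terminates the transcript. The tag is described in the record as GFP21, a variant whose sequence resembles YFP but whose excitation and emission behave like GFP. This explains why automated annotation labels the reporter as Citrine. A short fragment matching a mouse immunoglobulin heavy chain signal sequence is also annotated just upstream of the fluorescent protein, but the record does not say whether it has any function here. The cortactin cDNA was inserted by restriction cloning between BamHI and XbaI sites.

In bacteria, the plasmid is maintained through a high-copy ColE1/pUC-type origin and selected with ampicillin via the β-lactamase gene. An M13 phage origin is also present. The backbone carries remnants of earlier cloning vectors, including fragments of lacZα, lacI, rop and bom, as well as a lac promoter and operator. An SV40 enhancer/early promoter sits downstream of the expression cassette, but no mammalian selection marker is annotated, so the plasmid seems best suited to transient transfection. Cortactin organises the actin cytoskeleton and contributes to lamellipodia formation, cell migration and cancer cell invasiveness. The fusion would therefore typically be used to visualise cortactin localisation and dynamics in live or fixed mammalian cells.
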