Addgene plasmid #50728: pGFP Cortactin
Purpose: mammalian expression of GFP-Cortactin. Note- This plasmid contains GFP21, which has a sequence similar to YFP, but emission/excitation similar to GFP.
Depositing lab: Kenneth Yamada. Depositing organization: National Institute of Dental and Craniofacial Research (NIDCR).
Backbone
  Vector backbone: pGZ21dxZ
  Vector type: Mammalian Expression
Growth in bacteria
  Bacterial resistance: Ampicillin, 100 μg/mL
  Growth temperature: 37°C
  Growth strain: DH5alpha
  Copy number: High Copy
Gene/Insert
  Gene/Insert name: Cortactin (alt names: EMS1; CTTN)
  Species: H. sapiens (human)
  Entrez Gene: CTTN (a.k.a. EMS1)
  Promoter: CMV
  Tag / fusion protein: GFP (N terminal on backbone)
  Cloning method: Restriction Enzyme; 5′ cloning site BamHI (unknown if destroyed); 3′ cloning site XbaI (unknown if destroyed)
  Sequencing primers: 5′ GFP FW (AAAGACCCCAACGAGAAGCG); 3′ GFP ASO (TTGTAACCATTATAAGCTGC)
Resource information
  A portion of this plasmid was derived from a plasmid made by: cDNA was obtained from Invitrogen.
Terms and licenses: Academic/Nonprofit Terms; Industry Terms: Not Available to Industry
How to cite: pGFP Cortactin was a gift from Kenneth Yamada (Addgene plasmid # 50728 ; http://n2t.net/addgene:50728 ; RRID:Addgene_50728)
