>Addgene plasmid #50728 | pGFP Cortactin | addgene partial sequence | sequence record 78532 | EGFP-C 5'-CATGGTCCTGCTGGAGTTCGTG-3'
ACGAGCTGTACAAGGGAGGCGGATCCATGTGGAAAGCTTCAGCAGGCCACGCTGTGTCCATCGCCCAGGA
TGACGCGGGGGCCGATGACTGGGAGACCGACCCTGATTTTGTGAATGATGTGAGTGAGAAGGAGCAAAGA
TGGGGTGCCAAGACGGTGCAGGGCTCCGGGCACCAGGAGCATATCAACATACACAAGCTGAGGGAGAATG
TCTTTCAAGAGCATCAGACCCTTAAGGAGAAGGAACTTGAAACAGGACCAAAAGCTTCCCATGGCTATGG
AGGGAAATTTGGTGTGGAACAAGACCGAATGGATAAGTCAGCTGTCGGCCACGAATATCAGTCGAAACTT
TCCAAGCACTGCTCGCAGGTGGACTCGGTCCGTGGCTTCGGAGGCAAGTTTGGTGTCCAGATGGACAGAG
TTGATCAGTCTGCTGTAGGCTTTGAATACCAGGGGAAGACTGAGAAGCATGCCTCCCAGAAAGACTACTC
CAGTGGTTTTGGCGGCAAGTATGGCGTGCAGGCCGACCGAGTAGACAAGAGCGCGGTGGGCTTCGACTAC
CAGGGCAAGACGGAGAAGCACGAGTCACAGAGAGATTACTCCAAAGGTTTCGGCGGCAAATACGGTATCG
ACAAGGACAAAGTGGATAAGAGCGCCGTTGGCTTTGAGTATCAAGGCAAAACGGAGAAGCACGAGTCCCA
GAAAGACTATGTGAAAGGGTTTGGAGGAAAATTTGGTGTGCAGACAGACAGACAAGACAAATGTGCCCTT
GGCTGGGATCACCAGGAGAAATTGCAGCTGCATGAATCCCAAAAAGATTATAAGACTGGTTTTGGAGGCA
AATTC
